>Addgene plasmid #37354 | pQC NLS mCherry IX | depositor full sequence | sequence record 46965 | pQC NLS mCherry IX sequence 6423 bps
GGAGGGTCTCCTCTGAGTGATTGACTACCCACGACGGGGGTCTTTCATTTGGGGGCTCGTCCGGGATTTG
GAGACCCCTGCCCAGGGACCACCGACCCACCACCGGGAGGTAAGCTGGCCAGCAACTTATCTGTGTCTGT
CCGATTGTCTAGTGTCTATGTTTGATGTTATGCGCCTGCGTCTGTACTAGTTAGCTAACTAGCTCTGTAT
CTGGCGGACCCGTGGTGGAACTGACGAGTTCTGAACACCCGGCCGCAACCCTGGGAGACGTCCCAGGGAC
TTTGGGGGCCGTTTTTGTGGCCCGACCTGAGGAAGGGAGTCGATGTGGAATCCGACCCCGTCAGGATATG
TGGTTCTGGTAGGAGACGAGAACCTAAAACAGTTCCCGCCTCCGTCTGAATTTTTGCTTTCGGTTTGGAA
CCGAAGCCGCGCGTCTTGTCTGCTGCAGCGCTGCAGCATCGTTCTGTGTTGTCTCTGTCTGACTGTGTTT
CTGTATTTGTCTGAAAATTAGGGCCAGACTGTTACCACTCCCTTAAGTTTGACCTTAGGTCACTGGAAAG
ATGTCGAGCGGATCGCTCACAACCAGTCGGTAGATGTCAAGAAGAGACGTTGGGTTACCTTCTGCTCTGC
AGAATGGCCAACCTTTAACGTCGGATGGCCGCGAGACGGCACCTTTAACCGAGACCTCATCACCCAGGTT
AAGATCAAGGTCTTTTCACCTGGCCCGCATGGACACCCAGACCAGGTCCCCTACATCGTGACCTGGGAAG
CCTTGGCTTTTGACCCCCCTCCCTGGGTCAAGCCCTTTGTACACCCTAAGCCTCCGCCTCCTCTTCCTCC
ATCCGCCCCGTCTCTCCCCCTTGAACCTCCTCGTTCGACCCCGCCTCGATCCTCCCTTTATCCAGCCCTC
ACTCCTTCTCTAGGCGCCGGAATTGAAGATCTGGGGGATCGATCCTCTAGAGTCCGTTACATAACTTACG
GTAAATGGCCCGCCTGGCTGACCGCCCAACGACCCCCGCCCATTGACGTCAATAATGACGTATGTTCCCA
TAGTAACGCCAATAGGGACTTTCCATTGACGTCAATGGGTGGAGTATTTACGGTAAACTGCCCACTTGGC
AGTACATCAAGTGTATCATATGCCAAGTACGCCCCCTATTGACGTCAATGACGGTAAATGGCCCGCCTGG
CATTATGCCCAGTACATGACCTTATGGGACTTTCCTACTTGGCAGTACATCTACGTATTAGTCATCGCTA
TTACCATGGTGATGCGGTTTTGGCAGTACATCAATGGGCGTGAATAGCGGTTTGACTCACGGGGATTTCC
AAGTCTCCACCCCATTGACGTCAATGGGAGTTTGTTTTGGCACCAAAATCAACGGGACTTTCCAAAATGT
CGTAACAACTCCGCCCCATTGACGCAAATGGGCGGTAGGCGTGTACGGTGGGAGGTCTATATAAGCAGAG
CTCGTTTAGTGAACCGTCAGATCGCCTGGAGACGCCATCCACGCTGTTTTGACCTCCATAGAAGACACCG
GGACCGATCCAGCCTCCGCGGCCGGGAACGGTGCATTGGAACGCTGCAGGAATTGATCCGCGGCCGCACC
GGTAGGCCTCGTACGCTTAATTAACGGATCCGCCACCATGACTGCTCCAAAGAAGAAGCGTAAGGTAATG
GTGAGCAAGGGCGAGGAGGATAACATGGCCATCATCAAGGAGTTCATGCGCTTCAAGGTGCACATGGAGG
GCTCCGTGAACGGCCACGAGTTCGAGATCGAGGGCGAGGGCGAGGGCCGCCCCTACGAGGGCACCCAGAC
CGCCAAGCTGAAGGTGACCAAGGGTGGCCCCCTGCCCTTCGCCTGGGACATCCTGTCCCCTCAGTTCATG
TACGGCTCCAAGGCCTACGTGAAGCACCCCGCCGACATCCCCGACTACTTGAAGCTGTCCTTCCCCGAGG
GCTTCAAGTGGGAGCGCGTGATGAACTTCGAGGACGGCGGCGTGGTGACCGTGACCCAGGACTCCTCCCT
GCAGGACGGCGAGTTCATCTACAAGGTGAAGCTGCGCGGCACCAACTTCCCCTCCGACGGCCCCGTAATG
CAGAAGAAGACCATGGGCTGGGAGGCCTCCTCCGAGCGGATGTACCCCGAGGACGGCGCCCTGAAGGGCG
AGATCAAGCAGAGGCTGAAGCTGAAGGACGGCGGCCACTACGACGCTGAGGTCAAGACCACCTACAAGGC
CAAGAAGCCCGTGCAGCTGCCCGGCGCCTACAACGTCAACATCAAGTTGGACATCACCTCCCACAACGAG
GACTACACCATCGTGGAACAGTACGAACGCGCCGAGGGCCGCCACTCCACCGGCGGCATGGACGAGCTGT
ACAAGTAAGAATTCTGCAGATATCCAGCACAGTGGAATTCCGCCCCTCTCCCTCCCCCCCCCCTAACGTT
ACTGGCCGAAGCCGCTTGGAATAAGGCCGGTGTGCGTTTGTCTATATGTTATTTTCCACCATATTGCCGT
CTTTTGGCAATGTGAGGGCCCGGAAACCTGGCCCTGTCTTCTTGACGAGCATTCCTAGGGGTCTTTCCCC
TCTCGCCAAAGGAATGCAAGGTCTGTTGAATGTCGTGAAGGAAGCAGTTCCTCTGGAAGCTTCTTGAAGA
CAAACAACGTCTGTAGCGACCCTTTGCAGGCAGCGGAACCCCCCACCTGGCGACAGGTGCCTCTGCGGCC
AAAAGCCACGTGTATAAGATACACCTGCAAAGGCGGCACAACCCCAGTGCCACGTTGTGAGTTGGATAGT
TGTGGAAAGAGTCAAATGGCTCTCCTCAAGCGTATTCAACAAGGGGCTGAAGGATGCCCAGAAGGTACCC
CATTGTATGGGATCTGATCTGGGGCCTCGGTGCACATGCTTTACATGTGTTTAGTCGAGGTTAAAAAACG
TCTAGGCCCCCCGAACCACGGGGACGTGGTTTTCCTTTGAAAAACACGATGATAAGCTTGATCACGCGTC
TCGAGATATCAGTGGTCCAGGCTCTAGTTTTGACTCAACAATATCACCAGCTGAAGCCTATAGAGTACGA
GCCATAGATAAAATAAAAGATTTTATTTAGTCTCCAGAAAAAGGGGGGAATGAAAGACCCCACCTGTAGG
TTTGGCAAGCTAGCTTAAGTAACGCCATTTTGCAAGGCATGGAAAAATACATAACTGAGAATAGAGAAGT
TCAGATCAAGGTCAGGAACAGATGGAACAGGGTCGACCCTAGAGAACCATCAGATGTTTCCAGGGTGCCC
CAAGGACCTGAAATGACCCTGTGCCTTATTTGAACTAACCAATCAGTTCGCTTCTCGCTTCTGTTCGCGC
GCTTCTGCTCCCCGAGCTCAATAAAAGAGCCCACAACCCCTCACTCGGGGCGCCAGTCCTCCGATTGACT
GAGTCGCCCGGGTACCCGTGTATCCAATAAACCCTCTTGCAGTTGCATCCGACTTGTGGTCTCGCTGTTC
CTTGGGAGGGTCTCCTCTGAGTGATTGACTACCCGTCAGCGGGGGTCTTTCATTTGGGGGCTCGTCCGGG
ATCGGGAGACCCCTGCCCAGGGACCACCGACCCACCACCGGGAGGTAAGCTGGCTGCCTCGCGCGTTTCG
GTGATGACGGTGAAAACCTCTGACACATGCAGCTCCCGGAGACGGTCACAGCTTGTCTGTAAGCGGATGC
CGGGAGCAGACAAGCCCGTCAGGGCGCGTCAGCGGGTGTTGGCGGGTGTCGGGGCGCAGCCATGACCCAG
TCACGTAGCGATAGCGGAGTGTAGATCCGGCTGTGGAATGTGTGTCAGTTAGGGTGTGGAAAGTCCCCAG
GCTCCCCAGCAGGCAGAAGTATGCAAAGCATGCATCTCAATTAGTCAGCAACCAGGTGTGGAAAGTCCCC
AGGCTCCCCAGCAGGCAGAAGTATGCAAAGCATGCATCTCAATTAGTCAGCAACCATAGTCCCGCCCCTA
ACTCCGCCCATCCCGCCCCTAACTCCGCCCAGTTCCGCCCATTCTCCGCCCCATGGCTGACTAATTTTTT
TTATTTATGCAGAGGCCGAGGCCGCCTCGGCCTCTGAGCTATTCCAGAAGTAGTGAGGAGGCTTTTTTGG
AGGCCTAGGCTTTTGCAAAAAGCTTACTGGCTTAACTATGCGGCATCAGAGCAGATTGTACTGAGAGTGC
ACCATATGCGGTGTGAAATACCGCACAGATGCGTAAGGAGAAAATACCGCATCAGGCGCTCTTCCGCTTC
CTCGCTCACTGACTCGCTGCGCTCGGTCGTTCGGCTGCGGCGAGCGGTATCAGCTCACTCAAAGGCGGTA
ATACGGTTATCCACAGAATCAGGGGATAACGCAGGAAAGAACATGTGAGCAAAAGGCCAGCAAAAGGCCA
GGAACCGTAAAAAGGCCGCGTTGCTGGCGTTTTTCCATAGGCTCCGCCCCCCTGACGAGCATCACAAAAA
TCGACGCTCAAGTCAGAGGTGGCGAAACCCGACAGGACTATAAAGATACCAGGCGTTTCCCCCTGGAAGC
TCCCTCGTGCGCTCTCCTGTTCCGACCCTGCCGCTTACCGGATACCTGTCCGCCTTTCTCCCTTCGGGAA
GCGTGGCGCTTTCTCATAGCTCACGCTGTAGGTATCTCAGTTCGGTGTAGGTCGTTCGCTCCAAGCTGGG
CTGTGTGCACGAACCCCCCGTTCAGCCCGACCGCTGCGCCTTATCCGGTAACTATCGTCTTGAGTCCAAC
CCGGTAAGACACGACTTATCGCCACTGGCAGCAGCCACTGGTAACAGGATTAGCAGAGCGAGGTATGTAG
GCGGTGCTACAGAGTTCTTGAAGTGGTGGCCTAACTACGGCTACACTAGAAGGACAGTATTTGGTATCTG
CGCTCTGCTGAAGCCAGTTACCTTCGGAAAAAGAGTTGGTAGCTCTTGATCCGGCAAACAAACCACCGCT
GGTAGCGGTGGTTTTTTTGTTTGCAAGCAGCAGATTACGCGCAGAAAAAAAGGATCTCAAGAAGATCCTT
TGATCTTTTCTACGGGGTCTGACGCTCAGTGGAACGAAAACTCACGTTAAGGGATTTTGGTCATGAGATT
ATCAAAAAGGATCTTCACCTAGATCCTTTTAAATTAAAAATGAAGTTTTAAATCAATCTAAAGTATATAT
GAGTAAACTTGGTCTGACAGTTACCAATGCTTAATCAGTGAGGCACCTATCTCAGCGATCTGTCTATTTC
GTTCATCCATAGTTGCCTGACTCCCCGTCGTGTAGATAACTACGATACGGGAGGGCTTACCATCTGGCCC
CAGTGCTGCAATGATACCGCGAGACCCACGCTCACCGGCTCCAGATTTATCAGCAATAAACCAGCCAGCC
GGAAGGGCCGAGCGCAGAAGTGGTCCTGCAACTTTATCCGCCTCCATCCAGTCTATTAATTGTTGCCGGG
AAGCTAGAGTAAGTAGTTCGCCAGTTAATAGTTTGCGCAACGTTGTTGCCATTGCTGCAGGCATCGTGGT
GTCACGCTCGTCGTTTGGTATGGCTTCATTCAGCTCCGGTTCCCAACGATCAAGGCGAGTTACATGATCC
CCCATGTTGTGCAAAAAAGCGGTTAGCTCCTTCGGTCCTCCGATCGTTGTCAGAAGTAAGTTGGCCGCAG
TGTTATCACTCATGGTTATGGCAGCACTGCATAATTCTCTTACTGTCATGCCATCCGTAAGATGCTTTTC
TGTGACTGGTGAGTACTCAACCAAGTCATTCTGAGAATAGTGTATGCGGCGACCGAGTTGCTCTTGCCCG
GCGTCAACACGGGATAATACCGCGCCACATAGCAGAACTTTAAAAGTGCTCATCATTGGAAAACGTTCTT
CGGGGCGAAAACTCTCAAGGATCTTACCGCTGTTGAGATCCAGTTCGATGTAACCCACTCGTGCACCCAA
CTGATCTTCAGCATCTTTTACTTTCACCAGCGTTTCTGGGTGAGCAAAAACAGGAAGGCAAAATGCCGCA
AAAAAGGGAATAAGGGCGACACGGAAATGTTGAATACTCATACTCTTCCTTTTTCAATATTATTGAAGCA
TTTATCAGGGTTATTGTCTCATGAGCGGATACATATTTGAATGTATTTAGAAAAATAAACAAATAGGGGT
TCCGCGCACATTTCCCCGAAAAGTGCCACCTGACGTCTAAGAAACCATTATTATCATGACATTAACCTAT
AAAAATAGGCGTATCACGAGGCCCTTTCGTCTTCAAGAATTAGCTTGGCCATTGCATACGTTGTATCCAT
ATCATAATATGTACATTTATATTGGCTCATGTCCAACATTACCGCCATGTTGACATTGATTATTGACTAG
TTATTAATAGTAATCAATTACGGGGTCATTAGTTCATAGCCCATATATGGAGT
Features (pLannotate 1.2.2; 18 found; start..end, strand, type, name):
      1..49      +  LTR            5' LTR (truncated) (fragment): truncated long terminal repeat from Moloney murine sarcoma virus
    171..445     +  misc_feature   MESV Ψ (fragment): packaging signal of murine embryonic stem cell virus
    512..928     +  CDS            gag (truncated): truncated Moloney murine leukemia virus (MMLV) gag gene lacking the start codon
    965..1268    +  enhancer       CMV enhancer: human cytomegalovirus immediate early enhancer
   1341..1358    -  promoter       CMV promoter (fragment): human cytomegalovirus (CMV) immediate early promoter
   1421..1472    +  promoter       CMVd2 promoter: truncated human cytomegalovirus (CMV) immediate early promoter that yields moderately reduced expression relative to the full-length promoter
   1678..2385    +  CDS            mCherry: mCherry is a basic (constitutively fluorescent) red fluorescent protein published in 2004, derived from Discosoma sp.. It is reported to be a very rapidly-maturing monomer with low acid sensitivity.
   2423..2995    +  misc_feature   IRES: internal ribosome entry site (IRES) of the encephalomyocarditis virus (EMCV)
   3015..3087    +  CDS            env (fragment): murine leukemia virus gPr80 envelope polyprotein precursor; env; proteolytically cleaved into gp70SU and p15TM subunits
   3129..3554    +  LTR            3' LTR (ΔU3): self-inactivating 3' long terminal repeat (LTR) from Moloney murine leukemia virus
   3623..3663    +  CDS            rop (fragment): Rop protein, which maintains plasmids at low copy number; rop
   3765..3803    +  misc_feature   bom (fragment): basis of mobility region from pBR322
   3820..4149    +  promoter       SV40 promoter: SV40 enhancer and early promoter
   4155..4256    +  misc_feature   bom (fragment): basis of mobility region from pBR322
   4442..5030    -  rep_origin     ori: high-copy-number ColE1/pMB1/pBR322/pUC origin of replication
   5201..6061    -  CDS            AmpR: β-lactamase; bla; confers resistance to ampicillin, carbenicillin, and related antibiotics
   6062..6166    -  promoter       AmpR promoter: bla
   6352..6423    +  enhancer       CMV enhancer (fragment): human cytomegalovirus immediate early enhancer
