[The description below was written by a language model from this plasmid's Addgene catalogue record and pLannotate feature annotations shown in this document.]
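Description:
pQC NLS mCherry IX is a self-inactivating gammaretroviral (MMLV-type) transfer vector built on the Clontech pQC backbone, carrying a synthetic insert that encodes the red fluorescent protein mCherry fused to a nuclear localisation signal. In bacteria it is maintained as a high-copy plasmid through a ColE1/pUC-type origin and selected with ampicillin via the β-lactamase gene and its native promoter.

The viral portion begins with a hybrid 5' end: a CMV enhancer fragment at the end of the circular map runs into a truncated 5' LTR, an arrangement that typically drives genomic RNA production in packaging cells. This is followed by the Ψ packaging signal and a truncated, start-codon-less gag segment that aids encapsidation. The 3' LTR lacks U3, so after reverse transcription and integration the proviral LTRs are transcriptionally inactive. Expression then depends on the internal CMV immediate-early enhancer/promoter, which sits upstream of the mCherry coding sequence. The annotation marks only mCherry itself; the NLS named in the catalogue entry is not separately annotated. Downstream lies an EMCV IRES, but the table shows no second open reading frame after it, only a short env fragment before the 3' LTR, so the IRES position appears to be empty. An SV40 early promoter in the plasmid backbone has no annotated gene attached to it.

The catalogue lists a total size of about 7 kb, whereas the deposited sequence is 6,423 nt. The associated publication concerns clonal analysis of the descendants of Cre-expressing progenitor cells using conditional TVA receptor expression. This suggests the vector is used to make retrovirus that heritably marks infected cells and their progeny with nuclear red fluorescence, although the record does not state the envelope pseudotype or this plasmid's specific role.
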