Addgene plasmid #37354: pQC NLS mCherry IX
Depositing lab: Connie Cepko. Depositing organization: Harvard Medical School. Publication: Conditional expression of the TVA receptor allows clonal analysis of descendents from Cre-expressing progenitor cells. Beier KT, Samson ME, Matsuda T, Cepko CL. Dev Biol. 2011 May 15;353(2):309-20. Epub 2011 Mar 21. 10.1016/j.ydbio.2011.03.004 PubMed 21397594.
Backbone
  Vector backbone: pQC
  Backbone manufacturer: clontech
  Backbone size w/o insert (bp): 6000
  Total vector size (bp): 7000
Growth in bacteria
  Bacterial resistance: Ampicillin, 100 μg/mL
  Growth temperature: 37°C
  Growth strain: DH5alpha
  Copy number: High Copy
Gene/Insert
  Gene/Insert name: NLS-mCherry
  Species: Synthetic
  Insert size (bp): 800
Terms and licenses: Academic/Nonprofit Terms; Industry Terms: Not Available to Industry
How to cite: pQC NLS mCherry IX was a gift from Connie Cepko (Addgene plasmid # 37354 ; http://n2t.net/addgene:37354 ; RRID:Addgene_37354)
