>Addgene plasmid #37354 | pQC NLS mCherry IX | addgene partial sequence | sequence record 50423 | pCEP-fwd 5'-AGAGCTCGTTTAGTGAACCG-3'
GCATTGGAACGGACCTGCAGGAATTGATCCGCGGCCGCACCGGTAGGCCTCGTACGCTTAATTAACGGAT
CCGCCACCATGACTGCTCCAAAGAAGAAGCGTAAGGTAATGGTGAGCAAGGGCGAGGAGGATAACATGGC
CATCATCAAGGAGTTCATGCGCTTCAAGGTGCACATGGAGGGCTCCGTGAACGGCCACGAGTTCGAGATC
GAGGGCGAGGGCGAGGGCCGCCCCTACGAGGGCACCCAGACCGCCAAGCTGAAGGTGACCAAGGGTGGCC
CCCTGCCCTTCGCCTGGGACATCCTGTCCCCTCAGTTCATGTACGGCTCCAAGGCCTACGTGAAGCACCC
CGCCGACATCCCCGACTACTTGAAGCTGTCCTTCCCCGAGGGCTTCAAGTGGGAGCGCGTGATGAACTTC
GAGGACGGCGGCGTGGTGACCGTGACCCAGGACTCCTCCCTGCAGGACGGCGAGTTCATCTACAAGGTGA
AGCTGCGCGGCACCAACTTCCCCTCCGACGGCCCCGTAATGCAGAAGAAGACCATGGGCTGGGAGGCCTC
CTCCGAGCGGATGTACCCCGAGGACGGCGCCCTGAAGGGCGAGATCAAGCAGAGGCTGAAGCTGAAGGAC
GGCGGCCACTACGACGCTGAGGTCAAGACCACCTACAAGGCCAAGAAGCCCGTGCAGCTGCCCGGCGCCT
ACAACGTCAACATCAAGTTGGACATCACC
